>Addgene plasmid #197531 | pEPSW0CM0076 | addgene full sequence | sequence record 387305 | Addgene NGS Result
CCCTGCAGTCCGGCAAAAAAGGGCAAGGTGTCACCACCCTGCCCTTTTTCTTTAAAACCGAAAAGATTAC
TTCGCGTTATGCAGGCTTCCTCGCTCACTGACTCGCTGCGCTCGGTCGTTCGGCTGCGGCGAGCGGTATC
AGCTCACTCAAAGGCGGTAATACGGTTATCCACAGAATCAGGGGATAACGCAGGAAAGAACATGTGAGCA
AAAGGCCAGCAAAAGGCCAGGAACCGTAAAAAGGCCGCGTTGCTGGCGTTTTTCCACAGGCTCCGCCCCC
CTGACGAGCATCACAAAAATCGACGCTCAAGTCAGAGGTGGCGAAACCCGACAGGACTATAAAGATACCA
GGCGTTTCCCCCTGGAAGCTCCCTCGTGCGCTCTCCTGTTCCGACCCTGCCGCTTACCGGATACCTGTCC
GCCTTTCTCCCTTCGGGAAGCGTGGCGCTTTCTCATAGCTCACGCTGTAGGTATCTCAGTTCGGTGTAGG
TCGTTCGCTCCAAGCTGGGCTGTGTGCACGAACCCCCCGTTCAGCCCGACCGCTGCGCCTTATCCGGTAA
CTATCGTCTTGAGTCCAACCCGGTAAGACACGACTTATCGCCACTGGCAGCAGCCACTGGTAACAGGATT
AGCAGAGCGAGGTATGTAGGCGGTGCTACAGAGTTCTTGAAGTGGTGGCCTAACTACGGCTACACTAGAA
GAACAGTATTTGGTATCTGCGCTCTGCTGAAGCCAGTTACCTTCGGAAAAAGAGTTGGTAGCTCTTGATC
CGGCAAACAAACCACCGCTGGTAGCGGTGGTTTTTTTGTTTGCAAGCAGCAGATTACGCGCAGAAAAAAA
GGATCTCAAGAAGATCCTTTGATCTTTTCTACGGGGTCTGACGCTCAGTGGAACGAAAACTCACGTTAAG
GGATTTTGGTCATGAGATTATCAAAAAGGATCTTCACCTAGATCCTTTTAAATTAAAAATGAAGTTTTAA
ATCAATCTAAAGTATATATGAGTAAACTTGGTCTGACAGCTCGAGGCTTGGATTCTCACCAATAAAAAAC
GCCCGGCGGCAACCGAGCGTTCTGAACAAATCCAGATGGAGTTCTGAGGTCATTACTGGATCTATCAACA
GGAGTCCAAGCGAGCTCGATATCAAATTACGCCCCGCCCTGCCACTCATCGCAGTACTGTTGTAATTCAT
TAAGCATTCTGCCGACATGGAAGCCATCACAAACGGCATGATGAACCTGAATCGCCAGCGGCATCAGCAC
CTTGTCGCCTTGCGTATAATATTTGCCCATGGTGAAAACGGGGGCGAAGAAGTTGTCCATATTGGCCACG
TTTAAATCAAAACTGGTGAAACTCACCCAGGGATTGGCTGAGACGAAAAACATATTCTCAATAAACCCTT
TAGGGAAATAGGCCAGGTTTTCACCGTAACACGCCACATCTTGCGAATATATGTGTAGAAACTGCCGGAA
ATCGTCGTGGTATTCACTCCAGAGCGATGAAAACGTTTCAGTTTGCTCATGGAAAACGGTGTAACAAGGG
TGAACACTATCCCATATCACCAGCTCACCGTCTTTCATTGCCATACGAAATTCCGGATGAGCATTCATCA
GGCGGGCAAGAATGTGAATAAAGGCCGGATAAAACTTGTGCTTATTTTTCTTTACGGTCTTTAAAAAGGC
CGTAATATCCAGCTGAACGGTCTGGTTATAGGTACATTGAGCAACTGACTGAAATGCCTCAAAATGTTCT
TTACGATGCCATTGGGATATATCAACGGTGGTATATCCAGTGATTTTTTTCTCCATTTTAGCTTCCTTAG
CTCCTGAAAATCTCGATAACTCAAAAAATACGCCCGGTAGTGATCTTATTTCATTATGGTGAAAGTTGGA
ACCTCTTACGTGCCCGATCAACTCGAGTGCCACCTGACGTCTAAGAAACCATTATTATCATGACATTAAC
CTATAAAAATAGGCGTATCACGAGGCAGAATTTCAGATAAAAAAAATCCTTAGCTTTCGCTAAGGATGAT
TTCTGGAATTCGGTCTCACGAACCGAAAGTTCCCTGCCTAACCACAAGTGGATCAAGCGTCGTCGACCAC
ATCTGATTCCCGCCCAATAGCCGTGACACAATCTCGTTATCGGCGATGGCATCTACGTAATTAAACGGAA
AATCAAGGGCATTACTCAACCGACCGTTGCTACACGTGAATTCCGGTGACACCGCTTGCTCCGAGCCGGA
GATCAATCTCGCCACAGATTCCGGTGGACACGTGTCAGTCACAGGCTTTAACCCGTCCTCGATATCGCTT
CGTCGCTTCTCGATGACACCTTTCTTGTTATATATACGACACAATACCCAATCGTCCAATCTTAGACTGT
TTTTCTTACGAACCGACCGGTCAACGTCAGCGAGCCGGTATTCGTGCATAATCCAATTGGTTTTCTCTCC
ATTTGGAGGTTTTCCCGAGTAAAACACTAGAGCCTTCTTAATACCAACCGGTTTAGGACGACCTATTGGT
TTATCAGCTCCGGTAGCTTTCCAATATCCAGTACCAGCTGCACGGTTGGGTCTTGAACCGTTTGGATACT
TTCGATCTCTTGGTGAGAAAAAATACCACTCCTTTTCACCGTACAAAGCCATGTCGGGAAGGTCCCAAGG
ATCATATCGGTACAAATCGAGTTCGGTGATAATCGGAGCAGGGATCGGCTGCGACGCGCATTTACGACAG
AGATACATGAGGACTAGCTCCTCATCCGTAGGATGAAATCTAAATCCTGGTGGAAATTGCAAATCAGCCC
CAGATTTCATCATTTGAGA
Features (pLannotate 1.2.2; 7 found; start..end, strand, type, name):
      9..66      +  terminator     his operon terminator: This putative transcriptin terminator from the E. coli his operon has a 2-bp deletion introduced during synthesis. Its efficiency has not been determined.
    261..849     -  rep_origin     ori: high-copy-number ColE1/pMB1/pBR322/pUC origin of replication
   1032..1126    -  terminator     lambda t0 terminator: transcription terminator from phage lambda
   1150..1806    -  CDS            cat: CAT_ECOLX - Experimental evidence at protein level: Swiss-Prot protein existence level 1. This enzyme is an effector of chloramphenicol resistance in bacteria. From Escherichia coli. This protein is used as a marker in many commonly used cloning vectors, such as pACYC184.
   1807..1904    -  promoter       cat promoter: promoter of the E. coli cat gene encoding chloramphenicol acetyltransferase
   1990..2033    -  terminator     bacterial terminator: putative bacterial transcription terminator
   2055..2813    -  CDS            NAC032: NAC32_ARATH - Also known as NAC32 From Arabidopsis thaliana (Mouse-ear cress).
