[The description below was written by a language model from this plasmid's Addgene catalogue record and pLannotate feature annotations shown in this document.]
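Description:
pEPSW0CM0076 is a Phytobricks Level 0 part plasmid: a small (about 2.8 kb) bacterial cloning vector built on the pUAP4 universal acceptor backbone, used to store a single standardised DNA part for modular plant synthetic biology assemblies. It is propagated in E. coli from a high-copy ColE1/pUC-type origin of replication and selected with chloramphenicol, through a cat (chloramphenicol acetyltransferase) gene driven by its native cat promoter and followed by the lambda t0 terminator. Additional bacterial terminators (a his operon terminator and a putative bacterial terminator) flank the part-holding region, an arrangement that typically insulates the insert from read-through transcription from the backbone.

The payload is the coding sequence of the Arabidopsis thaliana NAC-domain transcription factor ANAC032 (NAC032), supplied without its stop codon. Omitting the stop codon allows the part to be joined in frame to a downstream C-terminal tag or fusion partner during later assembly steps. The insert was introduced with SapI, and both sites were destroyed in the process. The plasmid carries no plant promoter, plant terminator or plant selectable marker, so it is not an expression construct in itself. It serves as a source of the coding part for building higher-level transcription units. The record gives the purpose only as a Level 0 part, but the associated publication concerns a split luciferase method for assessing transcription factor–DNA interactions in order to tune plant promoters, which suggests ANAC032 was intended for fusion in that kind of assay. The specific fusion partner is not stated in the record.
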