Addgene plasmid #197531: pEPSW0CM0076
Purpose: Phytobricks Level 0 part
Depositing lab: Nicola Patron. Depositing organization: Earlham Institute. Publication: Tuning Plant Promoters Using a Simple Split Luciferase Method to Assess Transcription Factor-DNA Interactions. Cai YM, Witham S, Patron NJ. ACS Synth Biol. 2023 Nov 17;12(11):3482-3486. doi: 10.1021/acssynbio.3c00094. Epub 2023 Oct 19. PubMed 37856867.
Backbone
  Vector backbone: pUAP4
  Vector type: Synthetic Biology
Growth in bacteria
  Bacterial resistance: Chloramphenicol, 25 μg/mL
  Growth temperature: 37°C
  Growth strain: DH5alpha
  Copy number: High Copy
Gene/Insert
  Gene/Insert name: ANAC032_w/o_stop
  Species: A. thaliana (mustard weed)
  Cloning method: Restriction Enzyme; 5′ cloning site SapI (destroyed during cloning); 3′ cloning site SapI (destroyed during cloning)
Terms and licenses: Academic/Nonprofit Terms; Industry Terms: Not Available to Industry
Depositor comments: Please visit https://doi.org/10.1101/2023.02.13.528283 for bioRxiv preprint.
How to cite: pEPSW0CM0076 was a gift from Nicola Patron (Addgene plasmid # 197531 ; http://n2t.net/addgene:197531 ; RRID:Addgene_197531)
